>Addgene plasmid #89637 | pcDNA3.1-dCas9-dMQ1-EGFP | addgene full sequence | sequence record 177705 | Addgene NGS Result
GACGGATCGGGAGATCTCCCGATCCCCTATGGTGCACTCTCAGTACAATCTGCTCTGATGCCGCATAGTT
AAGCCAGTATCTGCTCCCTGCTTGTGTGTTGGAGGTCGCTGAGTAGTGCGCGAGCAAAATTTAAGCTACA
ACAAGGCAAGGCTTGACCGACAATTGCATGAAGAATCTGCTTAGGGTTAGGCGTTTTGCGCTGCTTCGCG
ATGTACGGGCCAGATATACGCGTTGACATTGATTATTGACTAGTTATTAATAGTAATCAATTACGGGGTC
ATTAGTTCATAGCCCATATATGGAGTTCCGCGTTACATAACTTACGGTAAATGGCCCGCCTGGCTGACCG
CCCAACGACCCCCGCCCATTGACGTCAATAATGACGTATGTTCCCATAGTAACGCCAATAGGGACTTTCC
ATTGACGTCAATGGGTGGAGTATTTACGGTAAACTGCCCACTTGGCAGTACATCAAGTGTATCATATGCC
AAGTACGCCCCCTATTGACGTCAATGACGGTAAATGGCCCGCCTGGCATTATGCCCAGTACATGACCTTA
TGGGACTTTCCTACTTGGCAGTACATCTACGTATTAGTCATCGCTATTACCATGGTGATGCGGTTTTGGC
AGTACATCAATGGGCGTGGATAGCGGTTTGACTCACGGGGATTTCCAAGTCTCCACCCCATTGACGTCAA
TGGGAGTTTGTTTTGGCACCAAAATCAACGGGACTTTCCAAAATGTCGTAACAACTCCGCCCCATTGACG
CAAATGGGCGGTAGGCGTGTACGGTGGGAGGTCTATATAAGCAGAGCTCTCTGGCTAACTAGAGAACCCA
CTGCTTACTGGCTTATCGAAATTAATACGACTCACTATAGGGAGACCCAAGCTGGCTAGTTAAGCTTGGT
ACCGAGCTCGGATCCACTAGTCCAGTGTGGTGGAATTCTGCAGATATCCAGCACAGTGGCGGCCGCTCGA
GTCTAGAGCCACCATGGACTACAAAGACCATGACGGTGATTATAAAGATCATGACATCGATTACAAGGAT
GACGATGACAAGATGGCCCCCAAGAAGAAGAGGAAGGTGGGCCGCGGAATGGACAAGAAGTACTCCATTG
GGCTCGCCATCGGCACAAACAGCGTCGGCTGGGCCGTCATTACGGACGAGTACAAGGTGCCGAGCAAAAA
ATTCAAAGTTCTGGGCAATACCGATCGCCACAGCATAAAGAAGAACCTCATTGGCGCCCTCCTGTTCGAC
TCCGGGGAAACCGCCGAAGCCACGCGGCTCAAAAGAACAGCACGGCGCAGATATACCCGCAGAAAGAATC
GGATCTGCTACCTGCAGGAGATCTTTAGTAATGAGATGGCTAAGGTGGATGACTCTTTCTTCCATAGGCT
GGAGGAGTCCTTTTTGGTGGAGGAGGATAAAAAGCACGAGCGCCACCCAATCTTTGGCAATATCGTGGAC
GAGGTGGCGTACCATGAAAAGTACCCAACCATATATCATCTGAGGAAGAAGCTTGTAGACAGTACTGATA
AGGCTGACTTGCGGTTGATCTATCTCGCGCTGGCGCATATGATCAAATTTCGGGGACACTTCCTCATCGA
GGGGGACCTGAACCCAGACAACAGCGATGTCGACAAACTCTTTATCCAACTGGTTCAGACTTACAATCAG
CTTTTCGAAGAGAACCCGATCAACGCATCCGGAGTTGACGCCAAAGCAATCCTGAGCGCTAGGCTGTCCA
AATCCCGGCGGCTCGAAAACCTCATCGCACAGCTCCCTGGGGAGAAGAAGAACGGCCTGTTTGGTAATCT
TATCGCCCTGTCACTCGGGCTGACCCCCAACTTTAAATCTAACTTCGACCTGGCCGAAGATGCCAAGCTT
CAACTGAGCAAAGACACCTACGATGATGATCTCGACAATCTGCTGGCCCAGATCGGCGACCAGTACGCAG
ACCTTTTTTTGGCGGCAAAGAACCTGTCAGACGCCATTCTGCTGAGTGATATTCTGCGAGTGAACACGGA
GATCACCAAAGCTCCGCTGAGCGCTAGTATGATCAAGCGCTATGATGAGCACCACCAAGACTTGACTTTG
CTGAAGGCCCTTGTCAGACAGCAACTGCCTGAGAAGTACAAGGAAATTTTCTTCGATCAGTCTAAAAATG
GCTACGCCGGATACATTGACGGCGGAGCAAGCCAGGAGGAATTTTACAAATTTATTAAGCCCATCTTGGA
AAAAATGGACGGCACCGAGGAGCTGCTGGTAAAGCTTAACAGAGAAGATCTGTTGCGCAAACAGCGCACT
TTCGACAATGGAAGCATCCCCCACCAGATTCACCTGGGCGAACTGCACGCTATCCTCAGGCGGCAAGAGG
ATTTCTACCCCTTTTTGAAAGATAACAGGGAAAAGATTGAGAAAATCCTCACATTTCGGATACCCTACTA
TGTAGGCCCCCTCGCCCGGGGAAATTCCAGATTCGCGTGGATGACTCGCAAATCAGAAGAGACCATCACT
CCCTGGAACTTCGAGGAAGTCGTGGATAAGGGGGCCTCTGCCCAGTCCTTCATCGAAAGGATGACTAACT
TTGATAAAAATCTGCCTAACGAAAAGGTGCTTCCTAAACACTCTCTGCTGTACGAGTACTTCACAGTTTA
TAACGAGCTCACCAAGGTCAAATACGTCACAGAAGGGATGAGAAAGCCAGCATTCCTGTCTGGAGAGCAG
AAGAAAGCTATCGTGGACCTCCTCTTCAAGACGAACCGGAAAGTTACCGTGAAACAGCTCAAAGAAGACT
ATTTCAAAAAGATTGAATGTTTCGACTCTGTTGAAATCAGCGGAGTGGAGGATCGCTTCAACGCATCCCT
GGGAACGTATCACGATCTCCTGAAAATCATTAAAGACAAGGACTTCCTGGACAATGAGGAGAACGAGGAC
ATTCTTGAGGACATTGTCCTCACCCTTACGTTGTTTGAAGATAGGGAGATGATTGAAGAACGCTTGAAAA
CTTACGCTCATCTCTTCGACGACAAAGTCATGAAACAGCTCAAGAGGCGCCGATATACAGGATGGGGGCG
GCTGTCAAGAAAACTGATCAATGGGATCCGAGACAAGCAGAGTGGAAAGACAATCCTGGATTTTCTTAAG
TCCGATGGATTTGCCAACCGGAACTTCATGCAGTTGATCCATGATGACTCTCTCACCTTTAAGGAGGACA
TCCAGAAAGCACAAGTTTCTGGCCAGGGGGACAGTCTTCACGAGCACATCGCTAATCTTGCAGGTAGCCC
AGCTATCAAAAAGGGAATACTGCAGACCGTTAAGGTCGTGGATGAACTCGTCAAAGTAATGGGAAGGCAT
AAGCCCGAGAATATCGTTATCGAGATGGCCCGAGAGAACCAAACTACCCAGAAGGGACAGAAGAACAGTA
GGGAAAGGATGAAGAGGATTGAAGAGGGTATAAAAGAACTGGGGTCCCAAATCCTTAAGGAACACCCAGT
TGAAAACACCCAGCTTCAGAATGAGAAGCTCTACCTGTACTACCTGCAGAACGGCAGGGACATGTACGTG
GATCAGGAACTGGACATCAATCGGCTCTCCGACTACGACGTGGATGCCATCGTGCCCCAGTCTTTTCTCA
AAGATGATTCTATTGATAATAAAGTGTTGACAAGATCCGATAAAAATAGAGGGAAGAGTGATAACGTCCC
CTCAGAAGAAGTTGTCAAGAAAATGAAAAATTATTGGCGGCAGCTGCTGAACGCCAAACTGATCACACAA
CGGAAGTTCGATAATCTGACTAAGGCTGAACGAGGTGGCCTGTCTGAGTTGGATAAAGCCGGCTTCATCA
AAAGGCAGCTTGTTGAGACACGCCAGATCACCAAGCACGTGGCCCAAATTCTCGATTCACGCATGAACAC
CAAGTACGATGAAAATGACAAACTGATTCGAGAGGTGAAAGTTATTACTCTGAAGTCTAAGCTGGTCTCA
GATTTCAGAAAGGACTTTCAGTTTTATAAGGTGAGAGAGATCAACAATTACCACCATGCGCATGATGCCT
ACCTGAATGCAGTGGTAGGCACTGCACTTATCAAAAAATATCCCAAGCTTGAATCTGAATTTGTTTACGG
AGACTATAAAGTGTACGATGTTAGGAAAATGATCGCAAAGTCTGAGCAGGAAATAGGCAAGGCCACCGCT
AAGTACTTCTTTTACAGCAATATTATGAATTTTTTCAAGACCGAGATTACACTGGCCAATGGAGAGATTC
GGAAGCGACCACTTATCGAAACAAACGGAGAAACAGGAGAAATCGTGTGGGACAAGGGTAGGGATTTCGC
GACAGTCCGGAAGGTCCTGTCCATGCCGCAGGTGAACATCGTTAAAAAGACCGAAGTACAGACCGGAGGC
TTCTCCAAGGAAAGTATCCTCCCGAAAAGGAACAGCGACAAGCTGATCGCACGCAAAAAAGATTGGGACC
CCAAGAAATACGGCGGATTCGATTCTCCTACAGTCGCTTACAGTGTACTGGTTGTGGCCAAAGTGGAGAA
AGGGAAGTCTAAAAAACTCAAAAGCGTCAAGGAACTGCTGGGCATCACAATCATGGAGCGATCAAGCTTC
GAAAAAAACCCCATCGACTTTCTCGAGGCGAAAGGATATAAAGAGGTCAAAAAAGACCTCATCATTAAGC
TTCCCAAGTACTCTCTCTTTGAGCTTGAAAACGGCCGGAAACGAATGCTCGCTAGTGCGGGCGAGCTGCA
GAAAGGTAACGAGCTGGCACTGCCCTCTAAATACGTTAATTTCTTGTATCTGGCCAGCCACTATGAAAAG
CTCAAAGGGTCTCCCGAAGATAATGAGCAGAAGCAGCTGTTCGTGGAACAACACAAACACTACCTTGATG
AGATCATCGAGCAAATAAGCGAATTCTCCAAAAGAGTGATCCTCGCCGACGCTAACCTCGATAAGGTGCT
TTCTGCTTACAATAAGCACAGGGATAAGCCCATCAGGGAGCAGGCAGAAAACATTATCCACTTGTTTACT
CTGACCAACTTGGGCGCGCCTGCAGCCTTCAAGTACTTCGACACCACCATAGACAGAAAGCGGTACACCT
CTACAAAGGAGGTCCTGGACGCCACACTGATTCATCAGTCAATTACGGGGCTCTATGAAACAAGAATCGA
CCTCTCTCAGCTCGGTGGAGACAGCAGGGCTGACCCCAAGAAGAAGAGGAAGGTGGCTAGGGACAGCAAA
GTGGAGAACAAAACAAAGAAGCTGAGAGTGTTCGAAGCCTTCGCCGGCATTGGCGCCCAGAGAAAGGCCC
TGGAGAAAGTGAGGAAGGACGAGTACGAGATCGTGGGACTGGCCGAGTGGTATGTGCCCGCCATCGTCAT
GTACCAGGCCATCCATAACAACTTCCACACCAAGCTCGAGTACAAGTCCGTCAGCAGAGAGGAGATGATC
GACTACCTCGAGAACAAGACCCTGTCCTGGAACAGCAAGAACCCCGTCAGCAACGGATACTGGAAGAGGA
AGAAGGATGACGAGCTGAAGATCATCTACAACGCCATCAAGCTGTCCGAAAAGGAGGGCAACATTTTCGA
CATCAGGGACCTCTACAAGAGGACACTGAAGAACATCGACCTGCTCACCTACAGCTTCCCTTCCCAGGAC
CTGAGCCAGCAAGGCATCCAGAAGGGCATGAAGAGGGGAAGCGGCACCAGATCCGGCCTGCTCTGGGAGA
TCGAAAGAGCCCTGGACTCCACCGAGAAGAACGACCTGCCTAAGTACCTCCTCATGGAGAACGTGGGAGC
CCTGCTGCACAAGAAGAACGAGGAGGAGCTGAACCAATGGAAGCAGAAGCTGGAGAGCCTGGGCTACCAG
AACAGCATCGAAGTCCTCAATGCTGCCGATTTCGGATCCAGCCAGGCCAGGAGGAGAGTGTTCATGATCT
CCACCCTCAATGAGTTCGTGGAACTGCCTAAGGGCGACAAGAAGCCCAAGAGCATCAAAAAGGTGCTGAA
CAAGATCGTGAGCGAGAAGGACATCCTCAACAACCTGCTGAAATACAACCTCACCGAATTCAAGAAGACC
AAGTCCAACATCAACAAGGCCAGCCTGATCGGCTACTCCAAGTTCAACTCCGAGGGCTATGTGTACGACC
CCGAGTTCACAGGCCCCACACTGACAGCTGCCGGCGCCAACTCCAGGATCAAGATCAAGGACGGCAGCAA
CATCAGGAAGATGAACAGCGACGAGACCTTCCTGTACATCGGCTTTGACAGCCAGGACGGCAAGAGAGTG
AACGAAATCGAGTTCCTGACCGAGAACCAGAAGATCTTCGTGTGTGGCAACAGCATCAGCGTGGAGGTGC
TGGAGGCCATCATTGACAAGATCGGCGGCCCTAGCGAGGGCAGAGGAAGTCTTCTAACATGCGGTGACGT
GGAGGAGAATCCCGGCCCTGGTACCGTGAGCAAGGGCGAGGAGCTGTTCACCGGGGTGGTGCCCATCCTG
GTCGAGCTGGACGGCGACGTAAACGGCCACAAGTTCAGCGTGTCCGGCGAGGGCGAGGGCGATGCCACCT
ACGGCAAGCTGACCCTGAAGTTCATCTGCACCACCGGCAAGCTGCCCGTGCCCTGGCCCACCCTCGTGAC
CACCCTGACCTACGGCGTGCAGTGCTTCAGCCGCTACCCCGACCACATGAAGCAGCACGACTTCTTCAAG
TCCGCCATGCCCGAAGGCTACGTCCAGGAGCGCACCATCTTCTTCAAGGACGACGGCAACTACAAGACCC
GCGCCGAGGTGAAGTTCGAGGGCGACACCCTGGTGAACCGCATCGAGCTGAAGGGCATCGACTTCAAGGA
GGACGGCAACATCCTGGGGCACAAGCTGGAGTACAACTACAACAGCCACAACGTCTATATCATGGCCGAC
AAGCAGAAGAACGGCATCAAGGTGAACTTCAAGATCCGCCACAACATCGAGGACGGCAGCGTGCAGCTCG
CCGACCACTACCAGCAGAACACCCCCATCGGCGACGGCCCCGTGCTGCTGCCCGACAACCACTACCTGAG
CACCCAGTCCGCCCTGAGCAAAGACCCCAACGAGAAGCGCGATCACATGGTCCTGCTGGAGTTCGTGACC
GCCGCCGGGATCACTCTCGGCATGGACGAGCTGTACAAGACCGGTCATCATCACCATCACCATTGAGTTT
AAACCCGCTGATCAGCCTCGACTGTGCCTTCTAGTTGCCAGCCATCTGTTGTTTGCCCCTCCCCCGTGCC
TTCCTTGACCCTGGAAGGTGCCACTCCCACTGTCCTTTCCTAATAAAATGAGGAAATTGCATCGCATTGT
CTGAGTAGGTGTCATTCTATTCTGGGGGGTGGGGTGGGGCAGGACAGCAAGGGGGAGGATTGGGAAGACA
ATAGCAGGCATGCTGGGGATGCGGTGGGCTCTATGGCTTCTGAGGCGGAAAGAACCAGCTGGGGCTCTAG
GGGGTATCCCC
[124 nt withheld, positions 7502-7625]
C
[91 nt withheld, positions 7627-7717]
A
[49 nt withheld, positions 7719-7767]
CCTTTGACGTTGGAGTCCACGTTCTTT
[37 nt withheld, positions 7795-7831]
ACCCTATCTCGGTCTATTCTTTTGATTTATAAGGGATTTTGCCGATTTCGGCCTATTGGTTAAAAAATGA
GCTGATTTAACAAAAATTTAACGCGAATTAATTCTGTGGAATGTGTGTCAGTTAGGGTGTGGAAAGTCCC
CAGGCTCCCCAGCAGGCAGAAGTATGCAAAGCATGCATCTCAATTAGTCAGCAACCAGGTGTGGAAAGTC
CCCAGGCTCCCCAGCAGGCAGAAGTATGCAAAGCATGCATCTCAATTAGTCAGCAACCATAGTCCCGCCC
CTAACTCCGCCCATCCCGCCCCTAACTCCGCCCAGTTCCGCCCATTCTCCGCCCCATGGCTGACTAATTT
TTTTTATTTATGCAGAGGCCGAGGCCGCCTCTGCCTCTGAGCTATTCCAGAAGTAGTGAGGAGGCTTTTT
TGGAGGCCTAGGCTTTTGCAAAAAGCTCCCGGGAGCTTGTATATCCATTTTCGGATCTGATCAAGAGACA
GGATGAGGATCGTTTCGCATGATTGAACAAGATGGATTGCACGCAGGTTCTCCGGCCGCTTGGGTGGAGA
GGCTATTCGGCTATGACTGGGCACAACAGACAATCGGCTGCTCTGATGCCGCCGTGTTCCGGCTGTCAGC
GCAGGGGCGCCCGGTTCTTTTTGTCAAGACCGACCTGTCCGGTGCCCTGAATGAACTGCAGGACGAGGCA
GCGCGGCTATCGTGGCTGGCCACGACGGGCGTTCCTTGCGCAGCTGTGCTCGACGTTGTCACTGAAGCGG
GAAGGGACTGGCTGCTATTGGGCGAAGTGCCGGGGCAGGATCTCCTGTCATCTCACCTTGCTCCTGCCGA
GAAAGTATCCATCATGGCTGATGCAATGCGGCGGCTGCATACGCTTGATCCGGCTACCTGCCCATTCGAC
CACCAAGCGAAACATCGCATCGAGCGAGCACGTACTCGGATGGAAGCCGGTCTTGTCGATCAGGATGATC
TGGACGAAGAGCATCAGGGGCTCGCGCCAGCCGAACTGTTCGCCAGGCTCAAGGCGCGCATGCCCGACGG
CGAGGATCTCGTCGTGACCCATGGCGATGCCTGCTTGCCGAATATCATGGTGGAAAATGGCCGCTTTTCT
GGATTCATCGACTGTGGCCGGCTGGGTGTGGCGGACCGCTATCAGGACATAGCGTTGGCTACCCGTGATA
TTGCTGAAGAGCTTGGCGGCGAATGGGCTGACCGCTTCCTCGTGCTTTACGGTATCGCCGCTCCCGATTC
GCAGCGCATCGCCTTCTATCGCCTTCTTGACGAGTTCTTCTGAGCGGGACTCTGGGGTTCGCGAAATGAC
CGACCAAGCGACGCCCAACCTGCCATCACGAGATTTCGATTCCACCGCCGCCTTCTATGAAAGGTTGGGC
TTCGGAATCGTTTTCCGGGACGCCGGCTGGATGATCCTCCAGCGCGGGGATCTCATGCTGGAGTTCTTCG
CCCACCCCAACTTGTTTATTGCAGCTTATAATGGTTACAAATAAAGCAATAGCATCACAAATTTCACAAA
TAAAGCATTTTTTTCACTGCATTCTAGTTGTGGTTTGTCCAAACTCATCAATGTATCTTATCATGTCTGT
ATACCGTCGACCTCTAGCTAGAGCTTGGCGTAATCATGGTCATAGCTGTTTCCTGTGTGAAATTGTTATC
CGCTCACAATTCCACACAACATACGAGCCGGAAGCATAAAGTGTAAAGCCTGGGGTGCCTAATGAGTGAG
CTAACTCACATTAATTGCGTTGCGCTCACTGCCCGCTTTCCAGTCGGGAAACCTGTCGTGCCAGCTGCAT
TAATGAATCGGCCAACGCGCGGGGAGAGGCGGTTTGCGTATTGGGCGCTCTTCCGCTTCCTCGCTCACTG
ACTCGCTGCGCTCGGTCGTTCGGCTGCGGCGAGCGGTATCAGCTCACTCAAAGGCGGTAATACGGTTATC
CACAGAATCAGGGGATAACGCAGGAAAGAACATGTGAGCAAAAGGCCAGCAAAAGGCCAGGAACCGTAAA
AAGGCCGCGTTGCTGGCGTTTTTCCATAGGCTCCGCCCCCCTGACGAGCATCACAAAAATCGACGCTCAA
GTCAGAGGTGGCGAAACCCGACAGGACTATAAAGATACCAGGCGTTTCCCCCTGGAAGCTCCCTCGTGCG
CTCTCCTGTTCCGACCCTGCCGCTTACCGGATACCTGTCCGCCTTTCTCCCTTCGGGAAGCGTGGCGCTT
TCTCATAGCTCACGCTGTAGGTATCTCAGTTCGGTGTAGGTCGTTCGCTCCAAGCTGGGCTGTGTGCACG
AACCCCCCGTTCAGCCCGACCGCTGCGCCTTATCCGGTAACTATCGTCTTGAGTCCAACCCGGTAAGACA
CGACTTATCGCCACTGGCAGCAGCCACTGGTAACAGGATTAGCAGAGCGAGGTATGTAGGCGGTGCTACA
GAGTTCTTGAAGTGGTGGCCTAACTACGGCTACACTAGAAGAACAGTATTTGGTATCTGCGCTCTGCTGA
AGCCAGTTACCTTCGGAAAAAGAGTTGGTAGCTCTTGATCCGGCAAACAAACCACCGCTGGTAGCGGTGG
TTTTTTTGTTTGCAAGCAGCAGATTACGCGCAGAAAAAAAGGATCTCAAGAAGATCCTTTGATCTTTTCT
ACGGGGTCTGACGCTCAGTGGAACGAAAACTCACGTTAAGGGATTTTGGTCATGAGATTATCAAAAAGGA
TCTTCACCTAGATCCTTTTAAATTAAAAATGAAGTTTTAAATCAATCTAAAGTATATATGAGTAAACTTG
GTCTGACAGTTACCAATGCTTAATCAGTGAGGCACCTATCTCAGCGATCTGTCTATTTCGTTCATCCATA
GTTGCCTGACTCCCCGTCGTGTAGATAACTACGATACGGGAGGGCTTACCATCTGGCCCCAGTGCTGCAA
TGATACCGCGAGACCCACGCTCACCGGCTCCAGATTTATCAGCAATAAACCAGCCAGCCGGAAGGGCCGA
GCGCAGAAGTGGTCCTGCAACTTTATCCGCCTCCATCCAGTCTATTAATTGTTGCCGGGAAGCTAGAGTA
AGTAGTTCGCCAGTTAATAGTTTGCGCAACGTTGTTGCCATTGCTACAGGCATCGTGGTGTCACGCTCGT
CGTTTGGTATGGCTTCATTCAGCTCCGGTTCCCAACGATCAAGGCGAGTTACATGATCCCCCATGTTGTG
CAAAAAAGCGGTTAGCTCCTTCGGTCCTCCGATCGTTGTCAGAAGTAAGTTGGCCGCAGTGTTATCACTC
ATGGTTATGGCAGCACTGCATAATTCTCTTACTGTCATGCCATCCGTAAGATGCTTTTCTGTGACTGGTG
AGTACTCAACCAAGTCATTCTGAGAATAGTGTATGCGGCGACCGAGTTGCTCTTGCCCGGCGTCAATACG
GGATAATACCGCGCCACATAGCAGAACTTTAAAAGTGCTCATCATTGGAAAACGTTCTTCGGGGCGAAAA
CTCTCAAGGATCTTACCGCTGTTGAGATCCAGTTCGATGTAACCCACTCGTGCACCCAACTGATCTTCAG
CATCTTTTACTTTCACCAGCGTTTCTGGGTGAGCAAAAACAGGAAGGCAAAATGCCGCAAAAAAGGGAAT
AAGGGCGACACGGAAATGTTGAATACTCATACTCTTCCTTTTTCAATATTATTGAAGCATTTATCAGGGT
TATTGTCTCATGAGCGGATACATATTTGAATGTATTTAGAAAAATAAACAAATAGGGGTTCCGCGCACAT
TTCCCCGAAAAGTGCCACCTGACGTC
Features (pLannotate 1.2.2; 23 found; start..end, strand, type, name):
     28..80      -  misc_feature   bom (fragment): basis of mobility region from pBR322
    235..614     +  enhancer       CMV enhancer: human cytomegalovirus immediate early enhancer
    615..818     +  promoter       CMV promoter: human cytomegalovirus (CMV) immediate early promoter
    814..847     +  LTR            5' LTR (truncated) (fragment): truncated 5' long terminal repeat (LTR) from HIV-1
    863..881     +  promoter       T7 promoter: promoter for bacteriophage T7 RNA polymerase
    997..1062    +  CDS            3xFLAG: three tandem FLAG® epitope tags, followed by an enterokinase cleavage site
   1099..5202    +  CDS            Cas9: Cas9 (Csn1) endonuclease from the Streptococcus pyogenes Type II CRISPR/Cas system generates RNA-guided double strand breaks in DNA
   5245..6399    +  CDS            sssIM: MTSI_SPISQ - Also known as mssSI. Protein inferred from homology: Swiss-Prot protein existence level 3. This de-novo methylase methylates completely and exclusively CG residues in Spiroplasma strain MQ-1 DNA. From Spiroplasma monobiae (strain ATCC 33825 / MQ-1).
   6466..7179    +  CDS            EGFP: EGFP is a basic (constitutively fluorescent) green fluorescent protein published in 1996, derived from Aequorea victoria. It is reported to be a rapidly-maturing weak dimer with moderate acid sensitivity.
   7232..7456    +  polyA_signal   bGH poly(A) signal: bovine growth hormone polyadenylation signal
   7460..7481    +  promoter       SV40 promoter (fragment): SV40 enhancer and early promoter
   7502..7930    +  rep_origin     f1 ori (sequence partly withheld): f1 bacteriophage origin of replication; arrow indicates direction of (+) strand synthesis
   7944..8273    +  promoter       SV40 promoter: SV40 enhancer and early promoter
   8340..9131    +  CDS            neo: KKA2_KLEPN - Also known as kan, nptII. Experimental evidence at protein level: Swiss-Prot protein existence level 1. Resistance to kanamycin, neomycin, paromomycin, ribostamycin, butirosin and gentamicin B. From Klebsiella pneumoniae.
   9157..9315    +  CDS            ble (fragment): BLE_KLEPN - Experimental evidence at protein level: Swiss-Prot protein existence level 1. Binding protein with a strong affinity to the bleomycin family of antibiotics. Binds to CL990; an antimitotic-antibiotic compound. From Klebsiella pneumoniae.
   9310..9431    +  polyA_signal   SV40 poly(A) signal: SV40 polyadenylation signal
   9502..9524    -  protein_bind   lac operator (fragment): The lac repressor binds to the lac operator to inhibit transcription in E. coli. This inhibition can be relieved by adding lactose or isopropyl-β-D-thiogalactopyranoside (IPTG). lac repressor encoded by lacI
   9528..9558    -  promoter       lac promoter: promoter for the E. coli lac operon
   9573..9594    -  protein_bind   CAP binding site: CAP binding activates transcription in the presence of cAMP. E. coli catabolite activator protein
   9607..9699    -  CDS            lacI (fragment): lac repressor; lacI; The lac repressor binds to the lac operator to inhibit transcription in E. coli. This inhibition can be relieved by adding lactose or isopropyl-β-D-thiogalactopyranoside (IPTG).
   9882..10470   -  rep_origin     ori: high-copy-number ColE1/pMB1/pBR322/pUC origin of replication
  10641..11501   -  CDS            AmpR: β-lactamase; bla; confers resistance to ampicillin, carbenicillin, and related antibiotics
  11502..11606   -  promoter       AmpR promoter: bla
