[The description below was written by a language model from this plasmid's Addgene catalogue record and pLannotate feature annotations shown in this document.]
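Description:
pcDNA3.1-dCas9-dMQ1-EGFP is an 11.6 kb mammalian expression plasmid of the CRISPR class, built on the pcDNA3.1 backbone. It replicates in E. coli from a high-copy ColE1/pUC-type origin under ampicillin selection (AmpR with its bla promoter) and also carries an f1 origin. For mammalian cells, an SV40 early promoter drives a neomycin phosphotransferase gene followed by an SV40 poly(A) signal, allowing G418 selection, with EGFP fluorescence listed as a second way of identifying expressing cells.

The payload is a single CMV enhancer/promoter-driven open reading frame terminated by the bGH polyadenylation signal; a T7 promoter lies just upstream of the coding region. It encodes an N-terminal 3xFLAG tag, Streptococcus pyogenes Cas9 (nuclease-dead dCas9 according to the construct name, although the automated annotation labels it simply as Cas9), and the CpG-specific DNA methyltransferase M.SssI from Spiroplasma strain MQ1. A T2A peptide and EGFP follow, so the reporter is released as a separate protein from the same transcript. The record also lists a C-terminal 6xHis tag, which is not annotated in the feature table, and neither is the T2A.

The MQ1 domain carries two substitutions, C141S and S317A. The "dMQ1" name suggests a disabled form of the methyltransferase, though the record does not describe the functional effect of these mutations. The stated purpose is targeted CpG methylation, in which a guide RNA directs the dCas9 fusion to chosen loci. No guide RNA cassette is annotated here, so the guide would have to be supplied separately. If the mutant is indeed inactive, this plasmid would most plausibly serve as a control alongside active dCas9-MQ1 constructs.
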