Addgene plasmid #89637: pcDNA3.1-dCas9-dMQ1-EGFP
Purpose: Targeted CpG methylation
Depositing lab: Margaret Goodell. Publication: Targeted DNA methylation in vivo using an engineered dCas9-MQ1 fusion protein. Lei Y, Zhang X, Su J, Jeong M, Gundry MC, Huang YH, Zhou Y, Li W, Goodell MA. Nat Commun. 2017 Jul 11;8:16026. doi: 10.1038/ncomms16026. PubMed 28695892.
Backbone
  Vector backbone: pcDNA3.1
  Backbone manufacturer: invitrogene
  Backbone size w/o insert (bp): 5382
  Total vector size (bp): 11637
  Vector type: Mammalian Expression, CRISPR
  Selectable markers: Neomycin (select with G418) ; EGFP
Growth in bacteria
  Bacterial resistance: Ampicillin, 100 μg/mL
  Growth temperature: 37°C
  Growth strain: DH5alpha
  Copy number: Unknown
Gene/Insert
  Gene/Insert name: site-specific DNA-methyltransferase SssI (alt name: dCas9-dMQ1(C141S&S317A))
  Species: Synthetic; Spiroplasma sp. (strain MQ1)
  Insert size (bp): 1164
  Mutation: C141S, TGC-->TCC; S317A, AGC-->GCC
  GenBank ID: P15840.3
  Promoter: CMV
  Tag / fusion protein: 3*FLAG (N terminal on insert); T2A-EGFP (C terminal on insert); 6*His (C terminal on insert)
  Cloning method: Restriction Enzyme; 5′ cloning site NheI (destroyed during cloning); 3′ cloning site NheI (destroyed during cloning)
  Sequencing primers: 5′ GCGCCCTAGGGACAGCAAAGTGGAGAACAAAACA; 3′ GCGCCCTAGGGCCGCCGATCTTGTCAATG
Terms and licenses: Academic/Nonprofit Terms; Industry Terms: Not Available to Industry
How to cite: pcDNA3.1-dCas9-dMQ1-EGFP was a gift from Margaret Goodell (Addgene plasmid # 89637 ; http://n2t.net/addgene:89637 ; RRID:Addgene_89637)
